Addgene plasmid #194802: pBL069B
Purpose: cCadC-GCN4* under the control of Ptet
Depositing lab: Tina Wang. Depositing organization: University of Wisconsin, Madison. Publication: A Modular Scaffold for Controlling Transcriptional Activation via Homomeric Protein-Protein Interactions. Lee B, Wang T. ACS Synth Biol. 2022 Oct 21;11(10):3198-3206. doi: 10.1021/acssynbio.2c00501. Epub 2022 Oct 10. PubMed 36215660.
Backbone
  Vector backbone: ColE1
  Total vector size (bp): 3097
  Vector type: Bacterial Expression
Growth in bacteria
  Bacterial resistance: Spectinomycin, 50 μg/mL
  Growth temperature: 37°C
  Growth strain: DH5alpha
  Copy number: High Copy
Gene/Insert
  Gene/Insert name: cCadC-GCN4*
  Insert size (bp): 588
Terms and licenses: Academic/Nonprofit Terms; Industry Terms: Not Available to Industry
How to cite: pBL069B was a gift from Tina Wang (Addgene plasmid # 194802 ; http://n2t.net/addgene:194802 ; RRID:Addgene_194802)
