[The description below was written by a language model from this plasmid's Addgene catalogue record and pLannotate feature annotations shown in this document.]
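Description:
pBL069B is a small (about 3.1 kb) bacterial expression plasmid built on a ColE1-type backbone and propagated in E. coli. Its replication region comprises the ColE1/pMB1 origin together with the adjacent bom (basis of mobility) site, a rop coding sequence and a short remnant of mbeC, all carried over from the parental ColE1/pBR322-type replicon. The catalogue lists the plasmid as high copy, although Rop is generally associated with lowering copy number. Selection is by spectinomycin, conferred by the aadA aminoglycoside adenylyltransferase gene, which is transcribed from the bla (AmpR) promoter on the strand opposite the payload.

The payload is a 588 bp insert, cCadC-GCN4*, placed under a tet-regulated promoter (Ptet). The annotation detects overlapping tetA promoter, PLtetO-1 and tet operator matches in this region, consistent with a single TetR-repressible promoter that is induced by tetracycline analogues. No tetR gene is annotated on this plasmid, so the repressor is presumably provided by the host strain or another plasmid. An rrnB T1 terminator sits upstream of the promoter, insulating the cassette from read-through out of the backbone. The annotated coding region matches a fragment of E. coli CadC, the transcriptional activator of the cadBA promoter. The remaining portion of the insert, not recognised by the annotation tool, would correspond to the GCN4* part, and the record does not define what the asterisk denotes. Judging from the associated publication, the construct belongs to a modular scaffold in which transcriptional activation is controlled by homomeric protein-protein interactions, with the GCN4-derived module serving as the self-associating partner fused to the CadC fragment. Any reporter for that activity is not on this plasmid.
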