Features (pLannotate 1.2.2; 11 found; start..end, strand, type, name):
      8..596     +  rep_origin     ori: high-copy-number ColE1/pMB1/pBR322/pUC origin of replication
    782..922     -  misc_feature   bom: basis of mobility region from pBR322
   1024..1215    -  CDS            rop: Rop protein, which maintains plasmids at low copy number; rop
   1256..1312    +  CDS            mbeC (fragment): MBEC_ECOLX - Experimental evidence at protein level: Swiss-Prot protein existence level 1. Required for efficient mobilization of ColE1 plasmid and is thus essential to promote the specific transfer of the plasmid during conjugation. Probably functions by inducing DNA bending, helping the MbeA relaxase to melt the DNA around the nic site and cleave the phosphodiester bond. Binds specifically double-stranded DNA (dsDNA) containing the ColE1 oriT but does not recognize the inverted repeat (IR). From Escherichia coli.
   1326..1370    +  terminator     rrnB T1 terminator: transcription terminator T1 from the E. coli rrnB gene
   1411..1431    +  promoter       PLtetO-1 promoter (fragment): modified phage lambda PL promoter with tet operator sites (Lutz and Bujard, 1997)
   1431..1465    +  promoter       tetA promoter: contains a tet operator sequence that enables repression by TetR
   1466..1493    +  protein_bind   tetracycline response element (fragment): contains seven copies of the tetracycline operator tetO tetracycline repressor TetR
   1546..2010    +  CDS            cadC (fragment): CADC_ECOLI - Experimental evidence at protein level: Swiss-Prot protein existence level 1. Required for Pcad induction, a promoter upstream of cadBA that is responsible for the pH-regulated expression of CadA and CadB. Probably acts as an activating transcription factor. From Escherichia coli (strain K12).
   2216..3004    -  CDS            aadA: S3AD_ECOLX - Experimental evidence at protein level: Swiss-Prot protein existence level 1. Mediates bacterial resistance to the antibiotics streptomycin and spectinomycin. From Escherichia coli.
   3005..3076    -  promoter       AmpR promoter: bla
>Addgene plasmid #194802 | pBL069B | addgene full sequence | sequence record 385742 | Addgene NGS Result
TAGGCCGTTGAGATCCTTTTTTTCTGCGCGTAATCTGCTGCTTGCAAACAAAAAAACCACCGCTACCAGC
GGTGGTTTGTTTGCCGGATCAAGAGCTACCACCTCTTTTTCCGAAGGTAACTGGCTTCAGCAGAGCGCAG
ATACCAAATACTGTCCTTCTAGTGTAGCCGTAGTTAGGCCACCACTTCAAGAACTCTGTAGCACCGCCTA
CATACCTCGCTCTGCTAATCCTGTTACCAGTGGCTGCTGCCAGTGGCGATAAGTCGTGTCTTACCGGGTT
GGACTCAAGACGATAGTTACCGGATAAGGCGCAGCGGTCGGGCTGAACGGGGGGTTCGTGCACACAGCCC
AGCTTGGAGCGAACGACCTACACCGAACTGAGATACCTACAGCGTGAGCTATGAGAAAGCGCCACGCTTC
CCGAAGGGAGAAAGGCGGACAGGTATCCGGTAAGCGGCAGGGTCGGAACAGGAGAGCGCACGAGGGAGCT
TCCAGGGGGAAACGCCTGGTATCTTTATAGTCCTGTCGGGTTTCGCCACCTCTGACTTGAGCGTCGATTT
TTGTGATGCTCGTCAGGGGGGCGGAGCCTATGGAAAAACGCCAGCAACGCGGCCTTTTTACGGTTCCTGG
CCTTTTGCTGGCCTTTTGCTCACATGTTCTTTCCTGCGTTATCCCCTGATTCTGTGGATAACCGTATTAC
CGCCTTTGAGTGAGCTGATACCGCTCGCCGCAGCCGAACGACCGAGCGCAGCGAGTCAGTGAGCGAGGAA
GCGGAAGAGCGCCTGATGCGGTATTTTCTCCTTACGCATCTGTGCGGTATTTCACACCGCATATGGTGCA
CTCTCAGTACAATCTGCTCTGATGCCGCATAGTTAAGCCAGTATACACTCCGCTATCGCTACGTGACTGG
GTCATGGCTGCGCCCCGACACCCGCCAACACCCGCTGACGCGCCCTGACGGGCTTGTCTGCTCCCGGCAT
CCGCTTACAGACAAGCTGTGACCGTCTCCGGGAGCTGCATGTGTCAGAGGTTTTCACCGTCATCACCGAA
ACGCGCGAGGCAGCTGCGGTAAAGCTCATCAGCGTGGTCGTGAAGCGATTCACAGATGTCTGCCTGTTCA
TCCGCGTCCAGCTCGTTGAGTTTCTCCAGAAGCGTTAATGTCTGGCTTCTGATAAAGCGGGCCATGTTAA
GGGCGGTTTTTTCCTGTTTGGTCACTGATGCCTCCGTGTAAGGGGGATTTCTGTTCATGGGGGTAATGAT
ACCGATGAAACGAGAGAGGATGCTCACGATACGGGTTACTGATGATGAACAAGAGGACATCCGGTCAAAT
AAAACGAAAGGCTCAGTCGAAAGACTGGGCCTTTCGTTTTGCTGAGGAGACTTAGGGACCCTCCATCGAA
TGGCCAGATGATCCCTATCAGTGATAGAGATTGACACTCTATCATTGATAGAGTTATTTTACCACTCCCT
ATCAGTGATAGAGAAAAGTGAAATGAATAGTTCGACAAAAATCTAGACCTGCAGGTGCAGTAAAGGAAAA
AAAAAATGCAACAACCTGTAGTTCGCGTTGGCGAATGGCTTGTTACTCCGTCCATAAACCAAATTAGCCG
CAATGGGCGTCAACTTACCCTTCGTCCGAGATTAATCGATCTTCTGGTTTTCTTTGCTCAACACAGTGGC
GAAGTACTTAGCAGGGATGAACTTATCGATAATGTCTGGAAGAGAAGTATTGTCACCAATCACGTTGTGA
CGCAGAGTATCTCAGAACTACGTAAGTCATTAAAAGATAATGATGAAGATAGTCCTGTCTATATCGCTAC
TGTACCAAAGCGCGGCTATAAATTAATGGTGCCGGTTATCTGGTACAGCGAAGAAGAGGGAGAGGAAATA
ATGCTATCTTCGGCAGCGGCTATCTCTGAGGCGGTTCCTGCCACAGATTCTCCCTCCCACAGTCTTAACA
TTCAAAACACCGCAACGCCACCTGAACAATCCCCAGTTAAAAGCAAACGAGGTGGATCTGGTGGTTTGCA
AAGAATGAAACAACTTGAACCGAAGGTTGAAGAATTGCTTCCGAAAAATTATCACTTGGAAAATGAGGTT
GCCAGATTAAAGAAATTAGTTGGCGAACGCTAAACTTAATTAACGGCACTCCTCAGCAAATATAATGACC
CTCTTGATAACCCAAGAGGGCATTTTTTAATGCCCATGGCGTTTATTTGCCGACTACCTTGGTGATCTCG
CCTTTCACGTAGTGGACAAATTCTTCCAACTGATCTGCGCGCGAGGCCAAGCGATCTTCTTCTTGTCCAA
GATAAGCCTGTCTAGCTTCAAGTATGACGGGCTGATACTGGGCCGGCAGGCGCTCCATTGCCCAGTCGGC
AGCGACATCCTTCGGCGCGATTTTGCCGGTTACTGCGCTGTACCAAATGCGGGACAACGTAAGCACTACA
TTTCGCTCATCTCCAGCCCAGTCGGGCGGCGAGTTCCATAGCGTTAAGGTTTCATTTAGCGCCTCAAATA
GATCCTGTTCAGGAACCGGATCAAAGAGTTCCTCCGCCGCTGGACCTACCAAGGCAACGCTATGTTCTCT
TGCTTTTGTCAGCAAGATAGCCAGATCAATGTCGATCGTGGCTGGCTCGAAGATACCTGCAAGAATGTCA
TTGCGCTGCCATTCTCCAAATTGCAGTTCGCGCTTAGCTGGATAACGCCACGGAATGATGTCGTCGTGCA
CAACAATGGTGACTTCTACAGCGCGGAGAATCTCGCTCTCTCCAGGGGAAGCCGAAGTTTCCAAAAGGTC
GTTGATCAAAGCTCGCCGCGTTGTTTCATCAAGCCTTACGGTCACCGTAACCAGCAAATCAATATCACTG
TGTGGCTTCAGGCCGCCATCCACTGCGGAGCCGTACAAATGTACGGCCAGCAACGTCGGTTCGAGATGGC
GCTCGATGACGCCAACTACCTCTGATAGTTGAGTCGATACTTCGGCGATCACCGCTTCCCTCATACTCTT
CCTTTTTCAATATTATTGAAGCATTTATCAGGGTTATTGTCTCATGAGCGGATACATATTTGAATGTATT
TAGAAAAATAGGCCAAA
